Addgene plasmid #216444: pPOM019_P2_pRPL2102
Purpose: Constitutive promoter for gene expression in S. pombe. Part type 2 following the YeastToolkit MoClo grammar.
Depositing lab: Tomáš Pluskal. Depositing organization: Institute of Organic Chemistry and Biochemistry, Academy of Sciences of the Czech Republic. Publication: POMBOX: A Fission Yeast Cloning Toolkit for Molecular and Synthetic Biology. Hebra T, Smrckova H, Elkatmis B, Prevorovsky M, Pluskal T. ACS Synth Biol. 2023 Nov 22. doi: 10.1021/acssynbio.3c00529. PubMed 37991801.
Backbone
  Vector backbone: pYTK001
  Vector type: Yeast Expression, Synthetic Biology
Growth in bacteria
  Bacterial resistance: Chloramphenicol, 25 μg/mL
  Growth temperature: 37°C
  Growth strain: DH5alpha
  Copy number: High Copy
Gene/Insert
  Gene/Insert name: Promoter rpl2102
  Species: S. pombe (fission yeast)
  Insert size (bp): 1023
  Mutation: Removal of any BsaI // BsmBI restriction site
  Cloning method: Golden Gate
Terms and licenses: Academic/Nonprofit Terms; Industry Terms: Not Available to Industry
How to cite: pPOM019_P2_pRPL2102 was a gift from Tomáš Pluskal (Addgene plasmid # 216444 ; http://n2t.net/addgene:216444 ; RRID:Addgene_216444)
