[The description below was written by a language model from this plasmid's Addgene catalogue record and pLannotate feature annotations shown in this document.]
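Description:
pPOM019_P2_pRPL2102 is a small (about 2.7 kb) part-storage plasmid from the POMBOX fission yeast cloning toolkit, built in the pYTK001 entry-vector backbone of the YeastToolkit MoClo system. It is not itself an expression vector. It holds a single standardized DNA part for Golden Gate assembly and is maintained only in E. coli. Propagation relies on a high-copy ColE1/pUC-type origin, and selection relies on a chloramphenicol acetyltransferase (cat) gene driven by its native promoter and followed by a lambda t0 terminator. The feature table shows no yeast replication origin or yeast selectable marker, as expected for a part vector.

The payload is a 1,023 bp fragment carrying the promoter of the Schizosaccharomyces pombe rpl2102 gene, described as a constitutive promoter for gene expression in fission yeast. It is formatted as a type 2 part, the promoter position in the YTK grammar, so it can be combined in a one-pot reaction with compatible coding sequence, terminator and connector parts to build transcription units and multigene constructs. Internal BsaI and BsmBI sites were removed so that the Type IIS enzymes used in the assembly do not cut within the part.

The automated annotation does not label the promoter itself. Instead it marks part of the insert region as a fragment of the S. pombe rps403 ribosomal protein coding sequence. This may mean the cloned upstream region overlaps a neighbouring gene, but the record does not explain the hit. The flanking Golden Gate overhangs and Type IIS sites are also not annotated.
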