Features (pLannotate 1.2.2; 5 found; start..end, strand, type, name):
     11..45      -  terminator     lambda t0 terminator: minimal transcription terminator from phage lambda (Scholtissek and Grosse, 1987)
    119..775     -  CDS            cat: CAT_ECOLX - Experimental evidence at protein level: Swiss-Prot protein existence level 1. This enzyme is an effector of chloramphenicol resistance in bacteria. From Escherichia coli. This protein is used as a marker in many commonly used cloning vectors, such as pACYC184.
    776..873     -  promoter       cat promoter: promoter of the E. coli cat gene encoding chloramphenicol acetyltransferase
    957..1545    +  rep_origin     ori: high-copy-number ColE1/pMB1/pBR322/pUC origin of replication
   1661..2173    +  CDS            rps403 (fragment): RS4C_SCHPO - Also known as rps4c. Experimental evidence at protein level: Swiss-Prot protein existence level 1. From Schizosaccharomyces pombe (strain 972 / ATCC 24843) (Fission yeast).
>Addgene plasmid #216444 | pPOM019_P2_pRPL2102 | addgene full sequence | sequence record 427390 | Addgene NGS Result
GACCAGACCAATAAAAAACGCCCGGCGGCAACCGAGCGTTCTGAACAAATCCAGATGGAGTTCTGAGGTC
ATTACTGGATCTATCAACAGGAGTCCAAGCGAGCTCGATATCAAATTACGCCCCGCCCTGCCACTCATCG
CAGTACTGTTGTAATTCATTAAGCATTCTGCCGACATGGAAGCCATCACAAACGGCATGATGAACCTGAA
TCGCCAGCGGCATCAGCACCTTGTCGCCTTGCGTATAATATTTGCCCATGGTGAAAACGGGGGCGAAGAA
GTTGTCCATATTGGCCACGTTTAAATCAAAACTGGTGAAACTCACCCAGGGATTGGCTGAAACGAAAAAC
ATATTCTCAATAAACCCTTTAGGGAAATAGGCCAGGTTTTCACCGTAACACGCCACATCTTGCGAATATA
TGTGTAGAAACTGCCGGAAATCGTCGTGGTATTCACTCCAGAGCGATGAAAACGTTTCAGTTTGCTCATG
GAAAACGGTGTAACAAGGGTGAACACTATCCCATATCACCAGCTCACCGTCTTTCATTGCCATACGAAAT
TCCGGATGAGCATTCATCAGGCGGGCAAGAATGTGAATAAAGGCCGGATAAAACTTGTGCTTATTTTTCT
TTACGGTCTTTAAAAAGGCCGTAATATCCAGCTGAACGGTCTGGTTATAGGTACATTGAGCAACTGACTG
AAATGCCTCAAAATGTTCTTTACGATGCCATTGGGATATATCAACGGTGGTATATCCAGTGATTTTTTTC
TCCATTTTAGCTTCCTTAGCTCCTGAAAATCTCGATAACTCAAAAAATACGCCCGGTAGTGATCTTATTT
CATTATGGTGAAAGTTGGAACCTCTTACGTGCCCGATCAATCATGACCAAAATCCCTTAACGTGAGTTTT
CGTTCCACTGAGCGTCAGACCCCGTAGAAAAGATCAAAGGATCTTCTTGAGATCCTTTTTTTCTGCGCGT
AATCTGCTGCTTGCAAACAAAAAAACCACCGCTACCAGCGGTGGTTTGTTTGCCGGATCAAGAGCTACCA
ACTCTTTTTCCGAAGGTAACTGGCTTCAGCAGAGCGCAGATACCAAATACTGTTCTTCTAGTGTAGCCGT
AGTTAGGCCACCACTTCAAGAACTCTGTAGCACCGCCTACATACCTCGCTCTGCTAATCCTGTTACCAGT
GGCTGCTGCCAGTGGCGATAAGTCGTGTCTTACCGGGTTGGACTCAAGACGATAGTTACCGGATAAGGCG
CAGCGGTCGGGCTGAACGGGGGGTTCGTGCACACAGCCCAGCTTGGAGCGAACGACCTACACCGAACTGA
GATACCTACAGCGTGAGCTATGAGAAAGCGCCACGCTTCCCGAAGGGAGAAAGGCGGACAGGTATCCGGT
AAGCGGCAGGGTCGGAACAGGAGAGCGCACGAGGGAGCTTCCAGGGGGAAACGCCTGGTATCTTTATAGT
CCTGTCGGGTTTCGCCACCTCTGACTTGAGCGTCGATTTTTGTGATGCTCGTCAGGGGGGCGGAGCCTAT
GGAAAAACGCCAGCAACGCGGCCTTTTTACGGTTCCTGGCCTTTTGCTGGCCTTTTGCTCACATGTTCTT
TCCTGCGTTATCCCCTGATTCTGTGGATAACCGTAGTCGGTCTCAAACGCGTTGACAAGACTGGCGAGCA
CTTCCGCCTTGTCTACGACATCAAGGGCCGCTTCACTGTTCACCGTATTACTGCTGAAGAAGCTAAGTAT
AAGCTCTGCAAGGTCAAGCGTGTTCAATTGGGAGCTAAGGGGGTTCCCTTCCTTGTCACCCATGATGGAC
GTACTATTCGTTATCCTGATCCTTTGATCAAGGTCAACGACACCATAAAACTTAATTTGGAAACCAACAA
GATCGAGTCGTTCATTAAATTTGATACTTCCGCTCAAGTTATGGTTACCGGTGGTCGTAACATGGGACGT
GTTGGTACCATCGTTCATCGTGAGCACCATCTTGGTTCTTTTGAAATCATCCATGTTAAGGATGCCTTGG
ACCGTGAATTTGCTACTCGTCTTTCAAACGTTTTCGTTATTGGTGAGACTGGTAAGAGCTGGATTTCTTT
GCCCAAGGGTAAGGGTGTCAAGCTCAGCATTACCGAAGAGCGTGACCGCAGACGTGCCCTTAAAGGTTTG
GCTTAGTTCTGAAATAAGCGCAACATAATTATTGTTATGCGAATATATTTGGTGTTTCGTTAATAGCAAA
ACTTAGGACTGTACTAATAAACGTCTTTTATATTTTACACATGAAGTAATTAGTACAGCATTTTTACATT
GTAAATTGTTTTTCTGCTATAGAAGGGAACTGGTTTAAGTCGTATAATAAAAAGTTTCACATGTAGAAAT
AGAAATTGAGATTGAACAGGTAATTGATTACTTAGCTATCTATTGCATCCCAAAAACATAGTATCATACT
CTATCGTTGAATGCACATTAATTCCTACTTGCTTACATGAAATTGGATAATTCATTCCTGCATTTAAATA
TTTTTCTTTTTTCTACCTTTTTTTTATGCCTATTCACTATAGTTTGGTGTTAAGTATGCACAACGTGCTC
TAATGAACTAAAAACAGTCACAAAGTTTCACCACAAACCATATGGAATTTCCGTGCGTACTTTGCCTTTA
ACCAGGAACAGCAAGATCTATGTGA
